>Addgene plasmid #96905 | pBItetDT480GFP | addgene full sequence | sequence record 306112 | Addgene NGS Result
CTGCAGGAATTCGGGGCCGCGGAGGCTGGATCGGTCCCGGTGTCTTCTATGGAGGTCAAAACAGCGTGGA
TGGCGTCTCCAGGCGATCTGACGGTTCACTAAACGAGCTCTGCTTATATAGGTCGAGTTTACCACTCCCT
ATCAGTGATAGAGAAAAGTGAAAGTCGAGTTTACCACTCCCTATCAGTGATAGAGAAAAGTGAAAGTCGA
GTTTACCACTCCCTATCAGTGATAGAGAAAAGTGAAAGTCGAGTTTACCACTCCCTATCAGTGATAGAGA
AAAGTGAAAGTCGAGTTTACCACTCCCTATCAGTGATAGAGAAAAGTGAAAGTCGAGTTTACCACTCCCT
ATCAGTGATAGAGAAAAGTGAAAGTCGAGTTTACCACTCCCTATCAGTGATAGAGAAAAGTGAAAGTCGA
GCTCGGTACCCGGGTCGAGGTAGGCGTGTACGGTGGGAGGCCTATATAAGCAGAGCTCGTTTAGTGAACC
GTCAGATCGCCTGGAGACGCCATCCACGCTGTTTTGACCTCCATAGAAGACACCGGGACCGATCCAGCCT
CCGCGGCCCCGAATTCGAGCTCGGTACCCGGGGATCCTCTAGTCAGCTGACGCGCCGGTCGCCACCATGG
TGAGCAAGGGCGAGGAGCTGTTCACCGGGGTGGTGCCCATCCTGGTCGAGCTGGACGGCGACGTAAACGG
CCACAAGTTCAGCGTGTCCGGCGAGGGCGAGGGCGATGCCACCTACGGCAAGCTGACCCTGAAGTTCATC
TGCACCACCGGCAAGCTGCCCGTGCCCTGGCCCACCCTCGTGACCACCCTGACCTACGGCGTGCAGTGCT
TCAGCCGCTACCCCGACCACATGAAGCAGCACGACTTCTTCAAGTCCGCCATGCCCGAAGGCTACGTCCA
GGAGCGCACCATCTTCTTCAAGGACGACGGCAACTACAAGACCCGCGCCGAGGTGAAGTTCGAGGGCGAC
ACCCTGGTGAACCGCATCGAGCTGAAGGGCATCGACTTCAAGGAGGACGGCAACATCCTGGGGCACAAGC
TGGAGTACAACTACAACAGCCACAACGTCTATATCATGGCCGACAAGCAGAAGAACGGCATCAAGGTGAA
CTTCAAGATCCGCCACAACATCGAGGACGGCAGCGTGCAGCTCGCCGACCACTACCAGCAGAACACCCCC
ATCGGCGACGGCCCCGTGCTGCTGCCCGACAACCACTACCTGAGCACCCAGTCCGCCCTGAGCAAAGACC
CCAACGAGAAGCGCGATCACATGGTCCTGCTGGAGTTCGTGACCGCCGCCGGGATCACTCTCGGCATGGA
CGAGCTGTACAAGTAAAGCGGCCGCGACTCTAGATCATAATCAGCCATACCACATTTGTAGAGGTTTTAC
TTGCTTTATCTCTAGAGCTGAGAACTTCAGGGTGAGTTTGGGGACCCTTGATTGTTCTTTCTTTTTCGCT
ATTGTAAAATTCATGTTATATGGAGGGGGCAAAGTTTTCAGGGTGTTGTTTAGAATGGGAAGATGTCCCT
TGTATCACCATGGACCCTCATGATAATTTTGTTTCTTTCACTTTCTACTCTGTTGACAACCATTGTCTCC
TCTTATTTTCTTTTCATTTTCTGTAACTTTTTCGTTAAACTTTAGCTTGCATTTGTAACGAATTTTTAAA
TTCACTTTTGTTTATTTGTCAGATTGTAAGTACTTTCTCTAATCACTTTTTTTTCAAGGCAATCAGGGTA
TATTATATTGTACTTCAGCACAGTTTTAGAGAACAATTGTTATAATTAAATGATAAGGTAGAATATTTCT
GCATATAAATTCTGGCTGGCGTGGAAATATTCTTATTGGTAGAAACAACTACACCCTGGTCATCATCCTG
CCTTTCTCTTTATGGTTACAATGATATACACTGTTTGAGATGAGGATAAAATACTCTGAGTCCAAACCGG
GCCCCTCTGCTAACCATGTTCATGCCTTCTTCTCTTTCCTACAGCTCCTGGGCAACGTGCTGGTTGTTGT
GCTGTCTCATCATTTTGGCAAAGAATTCACTCCTCAGGTGCAGGCTGCCTATCAGAAGGTGGTGGCTGGT
GTGGCCAATGCCCTGGCTCACAAATACCACTGAGATCTTTTTCCCTCTGCCAAAAATTATGGGGACATCA
TGAAGCCCCTTGAGCATCTGACTTCTGGCTAATAAAGGAAATTTATTTTCATTGCAATAGTGTGTTGGAA
TTTTTTGTGTCTCTCACTCGGAAGGACATATGGGAGGGCAAATCATTTAAAACATCAGAATGAGTATTTG
GTTTAGAGTTTGGCAACATATGCCCATATGCTGGCTGCCATGAACAAAGGTTGGCTATAAAGAGGTCATC
AGTATATGAAACAGCCCCCTGCTGTCCATTCCTTATTCCATAGAAAAGCCTTGACTTGAGGTTAGATTTT
TTTTATATTTTGTTTTGTGTTATTTTTTTCTTTAACATCCCTAAAATTTTCCTTACATGTTTTACTAGCC
AGATTTTTCCTCCTCTCCTGACTACTCCCAGTCATAGCTGTCCCTCTTCTCTTATGGAGATCCCTCGACT
GCATTAATGAATCGGCCAACGCGCGGGGAGAGGCGGTTTGCGTATTGGGCGCTCTTCCGCTTCCTCGCTC
ACTGACTCGCTGCGCTCGGTCGTTCGGCTGCGGCGAGCGGTATCAGCTCACTCAAAGGCGGTAATACGGT
TATCCACAGAATCAGGGGATAACGCAGGAAAGAACATGTGAGCAAAAGGCCAGCAAAAGGCCAGGAACCG
TAAAAAGGCCGCGTTGCTGGCGTTTTTCCATAGGCTCCGCCCCCCTGACGAGCATCACAAAAATCGACGC
TCAAGTCAGAGGTGGCGAAACCCGACAGGACTATAAAGATACCAGGCGTTTCCCCCTGGAAGCTCCCTCG
TGCGCTCTCCTGTTCCGACCCTGCCGCTTACCGGATACCTGTCCGCCTTTCTCCCTTCGGGAAGCGTGGC
GCTTTCTCATAGCTCACGCTGTAGGTATCTCAGTTCGGTGTAGGTCGTTCGCTCCAAGCTGGGCTGTGTG
CACGAACCCCCCGTTCAGCCCGACCGCTGCGCCTTATCCGGTAACTATCGTCTTGAGTCCAACCCGGTAA
GACACGACTTATCGCCACTGGCAGCAGCCACTGGTAACAGGATTAGCAGAGCGAGGTATGTAGGCGGTGC
TACAGAGTTCTTGAAGTGGTGGCCTAACTACGGCTACACTAGAAGAACAGTATTTGGTATCTGCGCTCTG
CTGAAGCCAGTTACCTTCGGAAAAAGAGTTGGTAGCTCTTGATCCGGCAAACAAACCACCGCTGGTAGCG
GTGGTTTTTTTGTTTGCAAGCAGCAGATTACGCGCAGAAAAAAAGGATCTCAAGAAGATCCTTTGATCTT
TTCTACGGGGTCTGACGCTCAGTGGAACGAAAACTCACGTTAAGGGATTTTGGTCATGAGATTATCAAAA
AGGATCTTCACCTAGATCCTTTTAAATTAAAAATGAAGTTTTAAATCAATCTAAAGTATATATGAGTAAA
CTTGGTCTGACAGTTACCAATGCTTAATCAGTGAGGCACCTATCTCAGCGATCTGTCTATTTCGTTCATC
CATAGTTGCCTGACTCCCCGTCGTGTAGATAACTACGATACGGGAGGGCTTACCATCTGGCCCCAGTGCT
GCAATGATACCGCGAGACCCACGCTCACCGGCTCCAGATTTATCAGCAATAAACCAGCCAGCCGGAAGGG
CCGAGCGCAGAAGTGGTCCTGCAACTTTATCCGCCTCCATCCAGTCTATTAATTGTTGCCGGGAAGCTAG
AGTAAGTAGTTCGCCAGTTAATAGTTTGCGCAACGTTGTTGCCATTGCTACAGGCATCGTGGTGTCACGC
TCGTCGTTTGGTATGGCTTCATTCAGCTCCGGTTCCCAACGATCAAGGCGAGTTACATGATCCCCCATGT
TGTGCAAAAAAGCGGTTAGCTCCTTCGGTCCTCCGATCGTTGTCAGAAGTAAGTTGGCCGCAGTGTTATC
ACTCATGGTTATGGCAGCACTGCATAATTCTCTTACTGTCATGCCATCCGTAAGATGCTTTTCTGTGACT
GGTGAGTACTCAACCAAGTCATTCTGAGAATAGTGTATGCGGCGACCGAGTTGCTCTTGCCCGGCGTCAA
CACGGGATAATACCGCGCCACATAGCAGAACTTTAAAAGTGCTCATCATTGGAAAACGTTCTTCGGGGCG
AAAACTCTCAAGGATCTTACCGCTGTTGAGATCCAGTTCGATGTAACCCACTCGTGCACCCAACTGATCT
TCAGCATCTTTTACTTTCACCAGCGTTTCTGGGTGAGCAAAAACAGGAAGGCAAAATGCCGCAAAAAAGG
GAATAAGGGCGACACGGAAATGTTGAATACTCATACTCTTCCTTTTTCAATATTATTGAAGCATTTATCA
GGGTTATTGTCTCATGAGCGGATACATATTTGAATGTATTTAGAAAAATAAACAAATAGGGGTTCCGCGC
ACATTTCCCCGAAAAGTGCCACCTGACGTCTAAGAAACCATTATTATCATGACATTAACCTATAAAAATA
GGCGTATCACGAGGCCCTTTCGTCTTCACTCGACGCGGCCAGCTTGGTCGAGCTGGATACTTCCCGTCCG
CCAGGGGGACATGCCGGCGATGCTGAAGGTCGCGCGCATTCCCGATGAAGAGGCCGGTTACTCGAGCGCA
GGCGCAGTGGAAGGAGGATGGCCGCGCGCGCTGCCAGCCCAGCCCCCTCTTCTCGACGCTCGGTGGCACA
GCTGGGCCACAGCTGGGCGGGGGCGGTGCCTCCGGGTGGCCCGCTCGCCCTCCTATTGGCCGGACGCCAA
AGCCCCGCCCCGTGGCTTTTCCTCCCCCAACCCTGATTCGGCCGCTTCGCATCCCGCTAGCTCCTCCCAG
ACCTTCGGCCGCCTCCACACGCCTCCGGATTGGCCCGCTGCGGAGCCTCCGGCCCACAACGCAAACCGCG
GACACTGTGGAGTCCAGAGCTTTGGGCAGATGGAGGGCCTTTTATTCGCGAGGGTCGGGGGTGGGGGTCC
TAGGTGGGGACAGACAATAGATACCGAGGAATGTCGGGGTCTCAGTGCATCCAAAACGTGGATTGGGGTT
GTTGGGGGTCCTGTAGCCTGTCAGCGAGTCGGAGGACGAGGTCAATAAATATCCAAACCGCCGAAGCGGG
CGGGGCCGGCTGGGGCTCCGAGAGCAGCGCAAGTGAGGAGGGGGGCGCGGGATCCCCGAAAAAGCGGGTT
TGGCAAAAGCAAATTTCCCGAGTAAGCAGGCAGAGATCGCGCCAGACGCTCCCCAGAGCAGGGCGTCATG
CACAAGAAAGCTTTGCACTTTGCGAACCAACGATAGGTGGGGGTGCGTGGAGGATGGAACACGGACGGCC
CGGCTTGCTGCCTTCCCAGGCCTGCAGTTTGCCCATCCACGTCAGGGCCTCAGCCTGGCCGAAAGAAAGA
AATGGTCTGTGATCCCCCGTCGATCGAGCAGCAGCAGCAGCAGCAGCAGCAGCAGCAGCAGCAGCAGCAG
CAGCAGCAGCAGCAGCAGTCGAGCAGCAGCAGCAGCAGCAGCAGCAGCAGCAGCAGCAGCAGCAGCAGCA
GCAGCAGCAGCAGTCGAGCAGCAGCAGCAGCAGCAGCAGCAGCAGCAGCAGCAGCAGCAGCAGCAGCAGC
AGCAGCAGTCGAGCAGCAGCAGCAGCAGCAGCAGCAGCAGCAGCAGCAGCAGCAGCAGCAGCAGCAGCAG
CAGTCGAGCAGCAGCAGCAGCAGCAGCAGCAGCAGCAGCAGCAGCAGCAGCAGCAGCAGCAGCAGCAGTC
GAGCAGCAGCAGCAGCAGCAGCAGCAGCAGCAGCAGCAGCAGCAGCAGCAGCAGCAGCAGCAGTCGAGCA
GCAGCAGCAGCAGCAGCAGCAGCAGCAGCAGCAGCAGCAGCAGCAGCAGCAGCAGCAGTCGAGCAGCAGC
AGCAGCAGCAGCAGCAGCAGCAGCAGCAGCAGCAGCAGCAGCAGCAGCAGCAGTCGAGCAGCAGCAGCAG
CAGCAGCAGCAGCAGCAGCAGCAGCAGCAGCAGCAGCAGCAGCAGCAGTCGAGCAGCAGCAGCAGCAGCA
GCAGCAGCAGCAGCAGCAGCAGCAGCAGCAGCAGCAGCAGCAGTCGAGCAGCAGCAGCAGCAGCAGCAGC
AGCAGCAGCAGCAGCAGCAGCAGCAGCAGCAGCAGCAGTCGAGCAGCAGCAGCAGCAGCAGCAGCAGCAG
CAGCAGCAGCAGCAGCAGCAGCAGCAGCAGCAGTCGAGCAGCAGCAGCAGCAGCAGCAGCAGCAGCAGCA
GCAGCAGCAGCAGCAGCAGCAGCAGCAGTCGAGCAGCAGCAGCAGCAGCAGCAGCAGCAGCAGCAGCAGC
AGCAGCAGCAGCAGCAGCAGCAGTCGAGCAGCAGCAGCAGCAGCAGCAGCAGCAGCAGCAGCAGCAGCAG
CAGCAGCAGCAGCAGCAGTCGAGCAGCAGCAGCAGCAGCAGCAGCAGCAGCAGCAGCAGCAGCAGCAGCA
GCAGCAGCAGCAGTCGAGCAGCAGCAGCAGCAGCAGCAGCAGCAGCAGCAGCAGCAGCAGCAGCAGCAGC
AGCAGCAGYCGAGCAGCAGCAGCAGCAGCAGCAGCAGCAGCAGCAGCAGCAGCAGCAGCAGCAGCAGCAG
CAGTCGAGCAGCAGCAGCAGCAGCAGCAGCAGCAGCAGCAGCAGCAGCAGCAGCAGCAGCAGCAGCAGTC
GAGCAGCAGCAGCAGCAGCAGCAGCAGCAGCAGCAGCAGCAGCAGCAGCAGCAGCAGCAGCAGTCGAGCA
GCAGCAGCAGCAGCAGCAGCAGCAGCAGCAGCAGCAGCAGCAGCAGCAGCAGCAGCAGTCGAGCAGCAGC
AGCAGCAGCAGCAGCAGCAGCAGCAGCAGCAGCAGCAGCAGCAGCAGCAGCAGTCGAGCAGCAGCAGCAG
CAGCAGCAGCAGCAGCAGCAGCAGCAGCAGCAGCAGCAGCAGCAGCAGTCGAGCAGCAGCAGCAGCAGCA
GCAGCAGCAGCAGCAGCAGCAGCAGCAGCAGCAGCAGCAGCAGTCGACATTCCCGGCTACAAGGACCCTT
CGAGCCCCGTTCGCCGGCCGCGGACCCGGCCCCTCCCTCCCCGGCCGCTAGGGGGCGGGCCCGGATCACA
GGACTGGAGCTGGGCGGAGACCCACGCTCGGAGCGGTTGTGAACTGGCAGGCGGTGGGCGCGGCTTCTGT
GCCGTGCCCCGGGCACTCAGTCTTCCAACGGGGCCCCGGAGTCGAAGACAGTTCTAGGGTTCAGGGAGCG
CGGGCGGCTCCTGGGCGGCGCCAGACTGCGGTGAGTTGGCCGGCGTGGGCCACCAACCCAATGCAGCCCA
GGGCGGCGGCACGAGACAGAACAACGGCGAACAGGAGCAGGGAAAGCGCCTCCGATAGGCCAGGCCTAGG
GACCTGCGGGGAGAGGGCGAGGTCAACACCCGGCATGGGCCTCTGATTGGCTCCTGGGACTCGCCCCGCC
TACGCCCATAGGTGGGCCCGCACTCTTCCCTGCGCCCCGCCCCCGCCCCAACAGCCTACAGCTGTTGTTA
GTCCACTCGCACGCCTCGAATCCCGTCCGAACTCGTCATTGGCTGCTTCCTAGCGGCCTGTGTTGATTGG
CTGCCCGAAGATCCGCCCTCCTGCCGTGGGCCCAGCCCCGCAAATGCGCAGCTAAGCGGGTGGCACGGGG
CGGGTGGAGCGCGGGGCGCGACGGCGGAGGGGGGCGTGGGCAGCCGGACGTACCCTGGCAGGGAGCAGCA
GGTGGCGGCGGTGCATGGGGCCTGGCCCCACCAGCGGGCACTGGCCCACAGCCACGGCCGGGGGGCCATC
TAGCTGGAGAGAGAAGGGACAGGTGACCCGATCGGAGCCCAGCCCAGCCCTCAGCGGTGGGGCGAGAGAC
AGCGAGGGGAATCGAGGTTGGGGAGGTTATCTAGGGAGATCCCGGAGGGAATCTGGTGAGGCCTGAACGG
AGGGAGATCTGGGGCTGAATAAAGGGCTTCTGCCCTCTAAAGTCGCAAAGACGTAGGGTGAGCCCTATAT
CTGGACGGGGAGACCAGGAGCCAGGGAGGGGATCTGCAGAATGGGCAGCAGGTCTGAGGCAGGGGAAAGA
GAGGGGTCTTACATGGGAAGGTGGATCCGTGGCCCGGGGACTGGGGACCCCCGTGACAGCTGGAAGGAGA
AGAAAGAGGCATAGGGCGCGTGGAGGGGCGAAGGAGGGCGGTGGCGCGGCGTGCCCCAGCGTGGGTCCCT
TCCCTCCTCCAGGTGTCTATACACGCCCCGCGGAGCAGACGGCCCACCTCCTCCCGGTCCTCCGGGGAAG
GGGACACATGAGGGACTCACCTGTGGCTCCCTCTGCCTGCAGCAACTCCATCCGCTCCTGCAACTGCCGG
ACGTGTGCCTCTAGGTCCCGGTTCCGAGCCTCTGCCTCGCGTAGTTGACTGTGGGGAGGTAAGGACGGTG
AGTCCGTCCGGGCCGGACGAGAGGGGCTGCCAAGGGTTGCCACCGGCCCGCATCCCGGCCCCGGCCCCGG
CCCCGATCCCGACCTGGCGAAGTTCTGGTTGTCCGTGCGGATGGCCTCCATCTCCCGGCTCAGGCTCTGC
CGGGTGAGCACCTCCTCCTCCAGGGCTTCCTGGAGCTCCCGCAGCGTCACCTCGGCCTCAGCCTGATCTG
AGTCCGGTAGCTCGACGCGGCCG
Features (pLannotate 1.2.2; 15 found; start..end, strand, type, name):
     77..122     -  promoter       TRE3GV promoter (fragment): 3rd-generation Tet-responsive promoter that can be activated by binding of Tet-On® 3G, optimized for retroviral and lentiviral vectors
    136..406     +  protein_bind   tetracycline response element: contains seven copies of the tetracycline operator tetO tetracycline repressor TetR
    417..434     +  misc_feature   MCS (fragment): pUC18/19 multiple cloning site
    439..477     +  promoter       minimal CMV promoter: human cytomegalovirus (CMV) immediate early promoter
    571..602     +  misc_feature   MCS (fragment): pUC18/19 multiple cloning site
    627..1346    +  CDS            EGFP: the original enhanced GFP (Yang et al., 1996) mammalian codon-optimized
   1432..2004    +  intron         β-globin intron: intron from rabbit β-globin gene
   2008..2130    +  CDS            HBB: HBB_COLGU - Experimental evidence at transcript level: Swiss-Prot protein existence level 2. Involved in oxygen transport from the lung to the various peripheral tissues. From Colobus guereza (Mantled guereza) (Eastern black-and-white colobus monkey).
   2201..2256    +  polyA_signal   β-globin poly(A) signal: rabbit β-globin polyadenylation signal (Gil and Proudfoot, 1987)
   2589..2642    -  CDS            lacI (fragment): lac repressor; lacI; The lac repressor binds to the lac operator to inhibit transcription in E. coli. This inhibition can be relieved by adding lactose or isopropyl-β-D-thiogalactopyranoside (IPTG).
   2825..3413    -  rep_origin     ori: high-copy-number ColE1/pMB1/pBR322/pUC origin of replication
   3584..4444    -  CDS            AmpR: β-lactamase; bla; confers resistance to ampicillin, carbenicillin, and related antibiotics
   4445..4549    -  promoter       AmpR promoter: bla
   4668..4751    +  CDS            str (fragment): STR_KLEPN - Protein inferred from homology: Swiss-Prot protein existence level 3. The aminoglycoside phosphotransferases achieve inactivation of their antibiotic substrates by phosphorylation. From Klebsiella pneumoniae.
   8745..8761    -  misc_feature   MCS (fragment): multiple cloning site
