[The description below was written by a language model from this plasmid's Addgene catalogue record and pLannotate feature annotations shown in this document.]
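Description:
pBItetDT480GFP is a mammalian expression plasmid built on the pBiTet backbone, in which a single tetracycline-responsive bidirectional promoter drives two divergent transcription units. It is propagated in E. coli as a high-copy plasmid through a ColE1/pUC-type origin and selected with ampicillin via the β-lactamase gene and its native promoter. The catalogue lists a total size of 8,664 bp, while the sequenced record is 8,773 nt. A difference of this size is not surprising for a construct carrying a long repeat tract.

The regulatory core is a tetracycline response element with seven tetO copies, flanked by a minimal CMV promoter on one side and a fragment of a minimal Tet-responsive promoter on the opposite strand. Binding of a tetracycline-controlled transactivator, supplied separately, therefore activates both directions together. In one direction the annotated unit encodes EGFP, followed by a rabbit β-globin intron, a short β-globin coding segment and the β-globin polyadenylation signal. In the other direction, according to the catalogue, lies a human DMPK genomic segment spanning exons 11–15 with 480 interrupted CTG repeats in exon 15. The feature table leaves this region of roughly 4 kb unannotated, so the DMPK structure and repeat tract rest on the catalogue description rather than on the annotation. The short lacI and str hits are probably incidental fragment matches.

The design allows inducible expression of expanded CUG-repeat RNA, the toxic transcript of myotonic dystrophy type 1, with co-regulated GFP marking expressing cells. The associated publication concerns RNase H-mediated degradation of this toxic RNA.
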