Addgene plasmid #96905: pBItetDT480GFP
Purpose: tet inducible bidirectional plasmid expressing GFP in one direction and in the other a human DMPK genomic segment containing exons 11-15 with 480 interrupted CTG repeats in exon 15
Depositing lab: Thomas Cooper. Depositing organization: Baylor College of Medicine. Publication: RNase H-mediated degradation of toxic RNA in myotonic dystrophy type 1. Lee JE, Bennett CF, Cooper TA. Proc Natl Acad Sci U S A. 2012 Mar 13;109(11):4221-6. doi: 10.1073/pnas.1117019109. Epub 2012 Feb 27. PubMed 22371589.
Backbone
  Vector backbone: pBiTet
  Backbone size w/o insert (bp): 2800
  Total vector size (bp): 8664
  Vector type: Mammalian Expression ; tetracycline responsive and bidirectional
Growth in bacteria
  Bacterial resistance: Ampicillin, 100 μg/mL
  Growth temperature: 37°C
  Growth strain: DH5alpha
  Copy number: High Copy
Gene/Insert
  Gene/Insert name: EGFP and human DMPK exons 11-15 with 480 interrupted CTG repeats
  Species: H. sapiens (human)
  Insert size (bp): 5800
  Entrez Gene: DMPK (a.k.a. DM, DM1, DM1PK, DMK, MDPK, MT-PK)
  Promoter: tetracycline responsive and bidirectional
  Cloning method: Unknown
  Sequencing primers: 5′ AATAGGCGTATCACGAGGC
Terms and licenses: Academic/Nonprofit Terms; Industry Terms: Not Available to Industry
How to cite: pBItetDT480GFP was a gift from Thomas Cooper (Addgene plasmid # 96905 ; http://n2t.net/addgene:96905 ; RRID:Addgene_96905)
